>Addgene plasmid #119707 | FB009 | addgene full sequence | sequence record 236967 | Addgene NGS Result
CGCCGTCCCGGACTGATGGGCTGCCTGTATCGAGTGGTGATTTTGTGCCGAGCTGCCGGTCGGGGAGCTG
TTGGCTGGCTGGTGGCAGGATATATTGTGGTGTAAACATAACAAGCTTCGTCTCAGTCAGGAGAACTGAT
ATTGAAGGAGCATTTTTTGGGCTTGGCTGGAGCTAGTGGAGGTCAACAATGAATGCCTATTTTGGTTTAG
TCGTCCAGGCGGTGAGCACAAAATTTGTGTCGTTTGACAAGATGGTTCATTTAGGCAACTGGTCAGATCA
GCCCCACTTGTAGCAGTAGCGGCGGCGCTCGAAGTGTGACTCTTATTAGCAGACAGGAACGAGGACATTA
TTATCATCTGCTGCTTGGTGCACGATAACTTGGTGCGTTTGTCAAGCAAGGTAAGTGGACGACCCGGTCA
TACCTTCTTAAGTTCGCCCTTCCTCCCTTTATTTCAGATTCAATCTGACTTACCTATTCTACCCAAGCAT
CCAAAATGATTGAACAAGATGGATTGCACGCAGGTTCTCCGGCCGCTTGGGTGGAGAGGCTATTCGGCTA
TGACTGGGCACAACAGACAATCGGCTGCTCTGATGCCGCCGTGTTCCGGCTGTCAGCGCAGGGGCGCCCG
GTTCTTTTTGTCAAGACCGACCTGTCCGGTGCCCTGAATGAACTCCAAGACGAGGCAGCGCGGCTATCGT
GGCTGGCCACGACGGGCGTTCCTTGCGCAGCTGTGCTCGACGTTGTCACTGAAGCGGGAAGGGACTGGCT
GCTATTGGGCGAAGTGCCGGGGCAGGATCTCCTGTCATCTCACCTTGCTCCTGCCGAGAAAGTATCCATC
ATGGCTGATGCAATGCGGCGGCTGCATACGCTTGATCCGGCTACCTGCCCATTCGACCACCAAGCGAAAC
ACCGCATCGAGCGAGCACGTACTCGGATGGAAGCCGGTCTTGTCGATCAGGATGATCTGGACGAAGAGCA
TCAGGGGCTCGCGCCAGCCGAACTGTTCGCCAGGCTCAAGGCGCGGATGCCCGACGGCGAGGATCTCGTC
GTGACCCACGGCGACGCCTGCTTGCCGAATATCATGGTGGAAAATGGCCGCTTTTCTGGATTCATCGACT
GTGGCCGGCTGGGTGTGGCGGACCGCTATCAGGACATAGCGTTGGCTACCCGTGATATTGCTGAAGAGCT
TGGCGGCGAATGGGCTGACCGCTTCCTCGTGCTTTACGGTATCGCCGCTCCCGATTCGCAGCGCATAGCC
TTCTATCGCCTTCTTGACGAGTTCTTCTGAGCTTCATCATTCCACCATCATTCCACTCAACATTCAGGCT
CCTCTGCGCACGTAAAGTGCCAAAGGCAATACCCTGCTCGGTGGAATGCCGCCGGGCTTGTCGATTTTAC
GCACATATGCGCATTCTTGACTTGAAGCGGAGGAGTTCTTCGTTGCGGGTTACAGTGTTTTAATAAAAGA
ATGGTCAAATCAAACTGCTAGATATACCTGTCAGACACTCTAGTTGTTGACCCCTATACTCTTAATACAT
CAGACAGTACATGCATGTTGCATGATGACGCTTGAGACGAAGCTTGACAGGATATATTGGCGGGTAAACC
TAAGAGAAAAGAGCGTTTATTAGAATAATCGGATATTTAAAAGGGCGTGAAAAGGTTTATCCGTTCGTCC
ATTTGTATGTGCATGCCAACCACAGGGTTCCCCTCGGGATCAAAGTACTTTGATCCAACCCCTCCGCTGC
TATAGTGCAGTCGGCTTCTGACGTTCAGTGCAGCCGTCATCTGAAAACGACATGTCGCACAAGTCCTAAG
TTACGCGACAGGCTGCCGCCCTGCCCTTTTCCTGGCGTTTTCTTGTCGCGTGTTTTAGTCGCATAAAGTA
GAATACTTGCGACTAGAACCGGAGACATTACGCCATGAACAAGAGCGCCGCCGCTGGCCTGCTGGGCTAT
GCCCGCGTCAGCACCGACGACCAGGACTTGACCAACCAACGGGCCGAACTGCACGCGGCCGGCTGCACCA
AGCTGTTTTCCGAGAAGATCACCGGCACCAGGCGCGACCGCCCGGAGCTGGCCAGGATGCTTGACCACCT
ACGCCCTGGCGACGTTGTGACAGTGACCAGGCTAGACCGCCTGGCCCGCAGCACCCGCGACCTACTGGAC
ATTGCCGAGCGCATCCAGGAGGCCGGCGCGGGCCTGCGTAGCCTGGCAGAGCCGTGGGCCGACACCACCA
CGCCGGCCGGCCGCATGGTGTTGACCGTGTTCGCCGGCATTGCCGAGTTCGAGCGTTCCCTAATCATCGA
CCGCACCCGGAGCGGGCGCGAGGCCGCCAAGGCCCGAGGCGTGAAGTTTGGCCCCCGCCCTACCCTCACC
CCGGCACAGATCGCGCACGCCCGCGAGCTGATCGACCAGGAAGGCCGCACCGTGAAAGAGGCGGCTGCAC
TGCTTGGCGTGCATCGCTCGACCCTGTACCGCGCACTTGAGCGCAGCGAGGAAGTGACGCCCACCGAGGC
CAGGCGGCGCGGTGCCTTCCGTGAGGACGCATTGACCGAGGCCGACGCCCTGGCGGCCGCCGAGAATGAA
CGCCAAGAGGAACAAGCATGAAACCGCACCAGGACGGCCAGGACGAACCGTTTTTCATTACCGAAGAGAT
CGAGGCGGAGATGATCGCGGCCGGGTACGTGTTCGAGCCGCCCGCGCACCTCTCAACCGTGCGGCTGCAT
GAAATCCTGGCCGGTTTGTCTGATGCCAAGCTGGCGGCCTGGCCGGCCAGCTTGGCCGCTGAAGAAACCG
AGCGCCGCCGTCTAAAAAGGTGATGTGTATTTGAGTAAAACAGCTTGCGTCATGCGGTCGCTGCGTATAT
GATGCGATGAGTAAATAAACAAATACGCAAGGGGAACGCATGAAGGTTATCGCTGTACTTAACCAGAAAG
GCGGGTCAGGCAAGACGACCATCGCAACCCATCTAGCCCGCGCCCTGCAACTCGCCGGGGCCGATGTTCT
GTTAGTCGATTCCGATCCCCAGGGCAGTGCCCGCGATTGGGCGGCCGTGCGGGAAGATCAACCGCTAACC
GTTGTCGGCATCGACCGCCCGACGATTGACCGCGACGTGAAGGCCATCGGCCGGCGCGACTTCGTAGTGA
TCGACGGAGCGCCCCAGGCGGCGGACTTGGCTGTGTCCGCGATCAAGGCAGCCGACTTCGTGCTGATTCC
GGTGCAGCCAAGCCCTTACGACATATGGGCCACCGCCGACCTGGTGGAGCTGGTTAAGCAGCGCATTGAG
GTCACGGATGGAAGGCTACAAGCGGCCTTTGTCGTGTCGCGGGCGATCAAAGGCACGCGCATCGGCGGTG
AGGTTGCCGAGGCGCTGGCCGGGTACGAGCTGCCCATTCTTGAGTCCCGTATCACGCAGCGCGTGAGCTA
CCCAGGCACTGCCGCCGCCGGCACAACCGTTCTTGAATCAGAACCCGAGGGCGACGCTGCCCGCGAGGTC
CAGGCGCTGGCCGCTGAAATTAAATCAAAACTCATTTGAGTTAATGAGGTAAAGAGAAAATGAGCAAAAG
CACAAACACGCTAAGTGCCGGCCGTCCGAGCGCACGCAGCAGCAAGGCTGCAACGTTGGCCAGCCTGGCA
GACACGCCAGCCATGAAGCGGGTCAACTTTCAGTTGCCGGCGGAGGATCACACCAAGCTGAAGATGTACG
CGGTACGCCAAGGCAAGACCATTACCGAGCTGCTATCTGAATACATCGCGCAGCTACCAGAGTAAATGAG
CAAATGAATAAATGAGTAGATGAATTTTAGCGGCTAAAGGAGGCGGCATGGAAAATCAAGAACAACCAGG
CACCGACGCCGTGGAATGCCCCATGTGTGGAGGAACGGGCGGTTGGCCAGGCGTAAGCGGCTGGGTTGCC
TGCCGGCCCTGCAATGGCACTGGAACCCCCAAGCCCGAGGAATCGGCGTGAGCGGTCGCAAACCATCCGG
CCCGGTACAAATCGGCGCGGCGCTGGGTGATGACCTGGTGGAGAAGTTGAAGGCCGCGCAGGCCGCCCAG
CGGCAACGCATCGAGGCAGAAGCACGCCCCGGTGAATCGTGGCAAGCGGCCGCTGATCGAATCCGCAAAG
AATCCCGGCAACCGCCGGCAGCCGGTGCGCCGTCGATTAGGAAGCCGCCCAAGGGCGACGAGCAACCAGA
TTTTTTCGTTCCGATGCTCTATGACGTGGGCACCCGCGATAGTCGCAGCATCATGGACGTGGCCGTTTTC
CGTCTGTCGAAGCGTGACCGACGAGCTGGCGAGGTGATCCGCTACGAGCTTCCAGACGGGCACGTAGAGG
TTTCCGCAGGGCCGGCCGGCATGGCCAGTGTGTGGGATTACGACCTGGTACTGATGGCGGTTTCCCATCT
AACCGAATCCATGAACCGATACCGGGAAGGGAAGGGAGACAAGCCCGGCCGCGTGTTCCGTCCACACGTT
GCGGACGTACTCAAGTTCTGCCGGCGAGCCGATGGCGGAAAGCAGAAAGACGACCTGGTAGAAACCTGCA
TTCGGTTAAACACCACGCACGTTGCCATGCAGCGTACGAAGAAGGCCAAGAACGGCCGCCTGGTGACGGT
ATCCGAGGGTGAAGCCTTGATTAGCCGCTACAAGATCGTAAAGAGCGAAACCGGGCGGCCGGAGTACATC
GAGATCGAGCTAGCTGATTGGATGTACCGCGAGATCACAGAAGGCAAGAACCCGGACGTGCTGACGGTTC
ACCCCGATTACTTTTTGATCGATCCCGGCATCGGCCGTTTTCTCTACCGCCTGGCACGCCGCGCCGCAGG
CAAGGCAGAAGCCAGATGGTTGTTCAAGACGATCTACGAACGCAGTGGCAGCGCCGGAGAGTTCAAGAAG
TTCTGTTTCACCGTGCGCAAGCTGATCGGGTCAAATGACCTGCCGGAGTACGATTTGAAGGAGGAGGCGG
GGCAGGCTGGCCCGATCCTAGTCATGCGCTACCGCAACCTGATCGAGGGCGAAGCATCCGCCGGTTCCTA
ATGTACGGAGCAGATGCTAGGGCAAATTGCCCTAGCAGGGGAAAAAGGTCGAAAAGGACTCTTTCCTGTG
GATAGCACGTACATTGGGAACCCAAAGCCGTACATTGGGAACCGGAACCCGTACATTGGGAACCCAAAGC
CGTACATTGGGAACCGGTCACACATGTAAGTGACTGATATAAAAGAGAAAAAAGGCGATTTTTCCGCCTA
AAACTCTTTAAAACTTATTAAAACTCTTAAAACCCGCCTGGCCTGTGCATAACTGTCTGGCCAGCGCACA
GCCGAAGAGCTGCAAAAAGCGCCTACCCTTCGGTCGCTGCGCTCCCTACGCCCCGCCGCTTCGCGTCGGC
CTATCGCGGCCGCTGGCCGCTCAAAAATGGCTGGCCTACGGCCAGGCAATCTACCAGGGCGCGGACAAGC
CGCGCCGTCGCCACTCGACCGCCGGCGCCCACATCAAGGCACCCTGCCTCGCGCGTTTCGGTGATGACGG
TGAAAACCTCTGACACATGCAGCTCCCGGTGACGGTCACAGCTTGTCTGTAAGCGGATGCCGGGAGCAGA
CAAGCCCGTCAGGGCGCGTCAGCGGGTGTTGGCGGGTGTCGGGGCGCAGCCATGACCCAGTCACGTAGCG
ATAGCGGAGTGTATACTGGCTTAACTATGCGGCATCAGAGCAGATTGTACTGAGAGTGCACCATATGCGG
TGTGAAATACCGCACAGATGCGTAAGGAGAAAATACCGCATCAGGCGCTCTTCCGCTTCCTCGCTCACTG
ACTCGCTGCGCTCGGTCGTTCGGCTGCGGCGAGCGGTATCAGCTCACTCAAAGGCGGTAATACGGTTATC
CACAGAATCAGGGGATAACGCAGGAAAGAACATGTGAGCAAAAGGCCAGCAAAAGGCCAGGAACCGTAAA
AAGGCCGCGTTGCTGGCGTTTTTCCATAGGCTCCGCCCCCCTGACGAGCATCACAAAAATCGACGCTCAA
GTCAGAGGTGGCGAAACCCGACAGGACTATAAAGATACCAGGCGTTTCCCCCTGGAAGCTCCCTCGTGCG
CTCTCCTGTTCCGACCCTGCCGCTTACCGGATACCTGTCCGCCTTTCTCCCTTCGGGAAGCGTGGCGCTT
TCTCATAGCTCACGCTGTAGGTATCTCAGTTCGGTGTAGGTCGTTCGCTCCAAGCTGGGCTGTGTGCACG
AACCCCCCGTTCAGCCCGACCGCTGCGCCTTATCCGGTAACTATCGTCTTGAGTCCAACCCGGTAAGACA
CGACTTATCGCCACTGGCAGCAGCCACTGGTAACAGGATTAGCAGAGCGAGGTATGTAGGCGGTGCTACA
GAGTTCTTGAAGTGGTGGCCTAACTACGGCTACACTAGAAGGACAGTATTTGGTATCTGCGCTCTGCTGA
AGCCAGTTACCTTCGGAAAAAGAGTTGGTAGCTCTTGATCCGGCAAACAAACCACCGCTGGTAGCGGTGG
TTTTTTTGTTTGCAAGCAGCAGATTACGCGCAGAAAAAAAGGATCTCAAGAAGATCCTTTGATCTTTTCT
ACGGGGTCTGACGCTCAGTGGAACGAAAACTCACGTTAAGGGATTTTGGTCATGCATTCTAGGTGATTAG
AAAAACTCATCGAGCATCAAATGAAACTGCAATTTATTCATATCAGGATTATCAATACCATATTTTTGAA
AAAGCCGTTTCTGTAATGAAGGAGAAAACTCACCGAGGCAGTTCCATAGGATGGCAAGATCCTGGTATCG
GTCTGCGATTCCGACTCGTCCAACATCAATACAACCTATTAATTTCCCCTCGTCAAAAATAAGGTTATCA
AGTGAGAAATCACCATGAGTGACGACTGAATCCGGTGAGAATGGCAAAAGTTTATGCATTTCTTTCCAGA
CTTGTTCAACAGGCCAGCCATTACGCTCGTCATCAAAATCACTCGCATCAACCAAACCGTTATTCATTCG
TGATTGCGCCTGAGCGAGTCGAAATACGCGATCGCTGTTAAAAGGACAATTACAAACAGGAATCGAATGC
AACCGGCGCAGGAACACTGCCAGCGCATCAACAATATTTTCACCTGAATCAGGATATTCTTCTAATACCT
GGAATGCTGTTTTCCCTGGGATCGCAGTGGTGAGTAACCATGCATCATCAGGAGTACGGATAAAATGCTT
GATGGTCGGAAGAGGCATAAATTCCGTCAGCCAGTTTAGTCTGACCATCTCATCTGTAACATCATTGGCA
ACGCTACCTTTGCCATGTTTCAGAAACAACTCTGGCGCATCGGGCTTCCCATACAATCGGTAGATTGTCG
CACCTGATTGCCCGACATTATCGCGAGCCCATTTATACCCATATAAATCAGCATCCATGTTGGAATTTAA
TCGCGGCCTTGAGCAAGACGTTTCCCGTTGAATATGGCTCATAACAGAACTTATTATTTCCTTCCTCTTT
TCTACAGTATTTAAAGATACCCCAAGAAGCTAATTATAACAAGACGAACTCCAATTCACTGTTCCTTGCA
TTCTAAAACCTTAAATACCAGAAAACAGCTTTTTCAAAGTTGTTTTCAAAGTTGGCGTATAACATAGTAT
CGACGGAGCCGATTTTGAAACCGCGGTGATCACAGGCAGCAACGCTCTGTCATCGTTACAATCAACATGC
TACCCTCCGCGAGATCATCCGTGTTTCAAACCCGGCAGCTTAGTTGCCGTTCTTCCGAATAGCATCGGTA
ACATGAGCAAAGTCTGCCGCCTTACAACGGCTCTCCCGCTGA
Features (pLannotate 1.2.2; 12 found; start..end, strand, type, name):
     83..107     +  misc_feature   LB T-DNA repeat: left border repeat from nopaline C58 T-DNA
    137..490     +  promoter       trpC promoter: promoter for Aspergillus nidulans trpC
    496..1287    +  CDS            neo: KKA2_KLEPN - Also known as kan, nptII. Experimental evidence at protein level: Swiss-Prot protein existence level 1. Resistance to kanamycin, neomycin, paromomycin, ribostamycin, butirosin and gentamicin B. From Klebsiella pneumoniae.
   1585..1609    +  misc_feature   RB T-DNA repeat: right border repeat from nopaline C58 T-DNA
   1949..2350    +  CDS            Y4CG_SINFN (fragment): Protein inferred from homology: Swiss-Prot protein existence level 3. From Sinorhizobium fredii (strain NBRC 101917 / NGR234).
   2910..3539    +  CDS            pVS1 StaA: stability protein from the Pseudomonas plasmid pVS1 (Heeb et al., 2000)
   3968..5041    +  CDS            pVS1 RepA: replication protein from the Pseudomonas plasmid pVS1 (Heeb et al., 2000)
   5107..5301    +  rep_origin     pVS1 oriV: origin of replication for the Pseudomonas plasmid pVS1 (Heeb et al., 2000)
   5504..5543    +  CDS            rop (fragment): Rop protein, which maintains plasmids at low copy number; rop
   5645..5785    +  misc_feature   bom: basis of mobility region from pBR322
   5971..6559    -  rep_origin     ori: high-copy-number ColE1/pMB1/pBR322/pUC origin of replication
   6647..7462    -  CDS            KanR: aminoglycoside phosphotransferase; aph(3')-Ia; confers resistance to kanamycin in bacteria or G418 (Geneticin®) in eukaryotes
