[The description below was written by a language model from this plasmid's Addgene catalogue record and pLannotate feature annotations shown in this document.]
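Description:
FB009 is a FungalBraid/GoldenBraid transcriptional unit plasmid carrying a geneticin (G418) resistance cassette for filamentous fungi. It is built in the binary vector pDGB3alpha2 and intended for Agrobacterium tumefaciens-mediated transformation (ATMT). According to the record, it was made by combining three level-0 parts (FB001, FB005 and FB002) in a BsaI-based assembly, which destroys the BsaI sites at the junctions. The total size is about 7.8 kb.

The payload lies between the nopaline-type left and right T-DNA border repeats, the sequences that define the segment Agrobacterium transfers into the recipient genome. It consists of the Aspergillus nidulans trpC promoter driving the bacterial nptII (neo) aminoglycoside phosphotransferase coding sequence, followed by a Neurospora crassa tubulin terminator (Ttub). The terminator is named in the catalogue entry but was not picked up by the automated annotation; it presumably occupies the unannotated stretch between the neo gene and the right border.

Outside the T-DNA, the backbone has the usual binary-vector features. The pVS1 oriV, RepA and StaA functions provide replication and stable maintenance in Agrobacterium. A ColE1/pMB1-type origin gives high-copy propagation in E. coli, and there is also a pBR322 bom region and a rop remnant. A separate aph(3')-Ia kanamycin resistance gene provides bacterial selection.

As an alpha-level GoldenBraid module, FB009 can be used directly to give fungal transformants G418 selection. It can also be combined with other transcriptional units in later assembly rounds to build multigene T-DNAs for fungal synthetic biology.
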