Addgene plasmid #119707: FB009
Purpose: Transcriptional Unit (TU) for geneticin (G418) resistance in fungi obtained by combining FB001+FB005+FB002 into pDGB3alpha2. According to FungalBraid/GoldenBraid modular DNA assembly for ATMT
Depositing lab: Jose Marcos. Depositing organization: Agencia Estatal Consejo Superior de Investigaciones Científicas, M.P. Publication: FungalBraid: A GoldenBraid-based modular cloning platform for the assembly and exchange of DNA elements tailored to fungal synthetic biology. Hernanz-Koers M, Gandia M, Garrigues S, Manzanares P, Yenush L, Orzaez D, Marcos JF. Fungal Genet Biol. 2018 Jul;116:51-61. doi: 10.1016/j.fgb.2018.04.010. Epub 2018 Apr 20. PubMed 29680684.
Backbone
  Vector backbone: PDGB3alpha2 (Addgene #68214)
  Backbone manufacturer: Diego Orzaez
  Backbone size w/o insert (bp): 6967
  Total vector size (bp): 7810
  Vector type: Synthetic Biology
  Selectable markers: Geneticin
Growth in bacteria
  Bacterial resistance: Kanamycin, 50 μg/mL
  Growth temperature: 37°C
  Growth strain: DH5alpha
  Copy number: High Copy
Gene/Insert
  Gene/Insert name: PtrpC::nptII::Ttub
  Species: Aspergillus nidulans (PtrpC), Escherichia coli (nptII), Neurospora crassa (Ttub)
  Insert size (bp): 1142
  Cloning method: Restriction Enzyme; 5′ cloning site Bsa1 (destroyed during cloning); 3′ cloning site Bsa1 (destroyed during cloning)
  Sequencing primers: 5′ CGAGTGGTGATTTTGTGCCG; 3′ CCCGCCAATATATCCTGTCAG
Terms and licenses: Academic/Nonprofit Terms; Industry Terms: Not Available to Industry
How to cite: FB009 was a gift from Jose Marcos (Addgene plasmid # 119707 ; http://n2t.net/addgene:119707 ; RRID:Addgene_119707)
